Addgene plasmid #74234: pNCS-mRuby3
Purpose: Constitutive expression of mRuby3 in bacteria
Depositing lab: Michael Lin. Depositing organization: Stanford University. Publication: Improving brightness and photostability of green and red fluorescent proteins for live cell imaging and FRET reporting. Bajar BT, Wang ES, Lam AJ, Kim BB, Jacobs CL, Howe ES, Davidson MW, Lin MZ, Chu J. Sci Rep. 2016 Feb 16;6:20889. doi: 10.1038/srep20889. PubMed 26879144.
Backbone
  Vector backbone: pNCS
  Backbone size w/o insert (bp): 2916
  Total vector size (bp): 3627
  Vector type: Bacterial Expression
Growth in bacteria
  Bacterial resistance: Ampicillin, 50 μg/mL
  Growth temperature: 30°C
  Growth strain: DH5alpha
  Growth instructions: May require extra growth time
  Copy number: Unknown
Gene/Insert
  Gene/Insert name: mRuby3
  Insert size (bp): 711
  Promoter: T7
  Tag / fusion protein: 6xHis (N terminal on backbone)
  Cloning method: Restriction Enzyme; 5′ cloning site BamHI (unknown if destroyed); 3′ cloning site EcoRI (unknown if destroyed)
  Sequencing primers: 5′ T7 Xpress Fwd; 3′ T7 term
Terms and licenses: Academic/Nonprofit Terms; Industry Terms: Not Available to Industry
Depositor comments: The specific substitutions used in the development of mRuby3 relative to its parent mRuby2 are N33R, M36E, K74A, G75D, M105T, C114E, H118N, Q120K, H159D, M160I, S171H, S173N, I192V, L202I, M209T, F210Y, H216V, F221Y, A222S, G223N. Note that the mRuby3 insert in this plasmid does not contain T38V, like the canonical mRuby3. See publication and full plasmid sequence for more information.
How to cite: pNCS-mRuby3 was a gift from Michael Lin (Addgene plasmid # 74234 ; http://n2t.net/addgene:74234 ; RRID:Addgene_74234)
