[The description below was written by a language model from this plasmid's Addgene catalogue record and pLannotate feature annotations shown in this document.]
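Description:
pNCS-mRuby3 is a 3.6 kb bacterial expression plasmid that places the red fluorescent protein mRuby3 in the pNCS backbone for constitutive production in E. coli. It is propagated through a high-copy ColE1/pUC-type origin and selected with ampicillin via a β-lactamase gene driven by its own promoter. An f1 phage origin is also present, which in principle allows single-stranded DNA production. The short lacZα and lacI fragments that the annotation picks up appear to be backbone remnants rather than functional genes.

The expression cassette begins with a T7 promoter and the efficient ribosome binding site from phage T7 gene 10. Next comes an N-terminal leader supplied by the backbone: a 6xHis tag (annotated as a fragment of a composite His-containing tag), the T7 gene 10 leader peptide, and an Xpress epitope that includes an enterokinase cleavage site. The 711 bp mRuby3 coding sequence was cloned between BamHI and EcoRI sites in frame with this leader, and a T7 terminator lies downstream. The catalogue lists T7 as the promoter yet describes expression as constitutive, and the listed propagation strain is an ordinary cloning strain. The record does not explain what drives this constitutive expression.

mRuby3 is a monomeric red fluorescent protein derived from an Entacmaea quadricolor protein and was developed from mRuby2 through about twenty substitutions. The depositor notes that this insert lacks the T38V change found in canonical mRuby3. The His tag makes the plasmid suited to producing and purifying the protein for characterisation, in keeping with the associated work on brighter, more photostable fluorescent proteins for live-cell imaging and FRET reporting.
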