Features (pLannotate 1.2.2; 14 found; start..end, strand, type, name):
     20..38      +  promoter       T7 promoter: promoter for bacteriophage T7 RNA polymerase
    122..144     +  RBS            RBS: efficient ribosome binding site from bacteriophage T7 gene 10 (Olins and Rangwala, 1989)
    164..184     +  CDS            capTEV™ (fragment): composite tag for in vivo biotinylation, TEV protease cleavage, and 6xHis tagging
    185..217     +  CDS            T7 tag (gene 10 leader): leader peptide from bacteriophage T7 gene 10 promotes efficient translation in E. coli
    221..244     +  CDS            Xpress™ tag: Xpress™ epitope tag, including an enterokinase recognition and cleavage site
    251..961     +  CDS            mRuby3: mRuby3 is a basic (constitutively fluorescent) red fluorescent protein published in 2016, derived from Entacmaea quadricolor. It has low acid sensitivity.
    985..1034    +  CDS            SET1 (fragment): solubility-enhancement tag derived from T7 phage gene 10B
   1042..1089    +  terminator     T7 terminator: transcription terminator for bacteriophage T7 RNA polymerase
   1115..1181    +  CDS            lacZα (fragment): LacZα fragment of β-galactosidase; lacZ fragment
   1186..1614    +  rep_origin     f1 ori (sequence partly withheld): f1 bacteriophage origin of replication; arrow indicates direction of (+) strand synthesis
   1667..1771    +  promoter       AmpR promoter: bla
   1772..2632    +  CDS            AmpR: β-lactamase; bla; confers resistance to ampicillin, carbenicillin, and related antibiotics
   2803..3391    +  rep_origin     ori: high-copy-number ColE1/pMB1/pBR322/pUC origin of replication
   3574..3627    +  CDS            lacI (fragment): lac repressor; lacI; The lac repressor binds to the lac operator to inhibit transcription in E. coli. This inhibition can be relieved by adding lactose or isopropyl-β-D-thiogalactopyranoside (IPTG).
>Addgene plasmid #74234 | pNCS-mRuby3 | addgene full sequence | sequence record 265067 | Addgene NGS Result
GATCTCGATCCCGCGAAATTAATACGACTCACTATAGGGAGACCACAACGGTTTCCCTCTAGAATCACCG
AGTTTATTCTTGACACCTGATGCGATGAATGATATAATAGGAAAGTACTGTTTTGTTTAACTTTAAGAAG
GAGATATACATATGCGGGGTTCTCATCATCATCATCATCATGGTATGGCTAGCATGACTGGTGGACAGCA
AATGGGTCGGGATCTGTACGACGATGACGATAAGGATCCGATGGTGTCTAAGGGCGAAGAGCTGATCAAG
GAAAATATGCGTATGAAGGTGGTCATGGAAGGTTCGGTCAACGGCCACCAATTCAAATGCACAGGTGAAG
GAGAAGGCAGACCGTACGAGGGAACTCAAACCATGAGGATCAAAGTCATCGAGGGAGGACCCCTGCCATT
TGCCTTTGACATTCTTGCCACGTCGTTCATGTATGGCAGCCGTACTTTTATCAAGTACCCGGCCGACATC
CCTGATTTCTTTAAACAGTCCTTTCCTGAGGGTTTTACTTGGGAAAGAGTTACGAGATACGAAGATGGTG
GAGTCGTCACCGTCACGCAGGACACCAGCCTTGAGGATGGCGAGCTCGTCTACAACGTCAAGGTCAGAGG
GGTAAACTTTCCCTCCAATGGTCCCGTGATGCAGAAGAAGACCAAGGGTTGGGAGCCTAATACAGAGATG
ATGTATCCAGCAGATGGTGGTCTGAGAGGATACACTGACATCGCACTGAAAGTTGATGGTGGTGGCCATC
TGCACTGCAACTTCGTGACAACTTACAGGTCAAAAAAGACCGTCGGGAACATCAAGATGCCCGGTGTCCA
TGCCGTTGATCACCGCCTGGAAAGGATCGAGGAGAGTGACAATGAAACCTACGTAGTGCAACGCGAAGTG
GCAGTTGCCAAATACAGCAACCTTGGTGGTGGCATGGACGAGCTGTACAAGTAATGAATTCGAAGCTTGA
TCCGGCTGCTAACAAAGCCCGAAAGGAAGCTGAGTTGGCTGCTGCCACCGCTGAGCAATAACTAGCATAA
CCCCTTGGGGCCTCTAAACGGGTCTTGAGGGGTTTTTTGCTGAAAGGAGGAACTATATCCGGATCTGGCG
TAATAGCGAAGAGGCCCGCACCGATCGCCCTTCCCAACAGTTGCGCAGCCTGAATGGCGAATGGG
[124 nt withheld, positions 1186-1309]
C
[91 nt withheld, positions 1311-1401]
A
[49 nt withheld, positions 1403-1451]
CCTTTGACGTTGGAGTCCACGTTCTTT
[37 nt withheld, positions 1479-1515]
ACCCTATCTCGGTCTATTCTTTTGATTTATAAGGGATTTTGCCGATTTCGGCCTATTGGTTAAAAAATGA
GCTGATTTAACAAAAATTTAACGCGAATTTTAACAAAATATTAACGCTTACAATTTAGGTGGCACTTTTC
GGGGAAATGTGCGCGGAACCCCTATTTGTTTATTTTTCTAAATACATTCAAATATGTATCCGCTCATGAG
ACAATAACCCTGATAAATGCTTCAATAATATTGAAAAAGGAAGAGTATGAGTATTCAACATTTCCGTGTC
GCCCTTATTCCCTTTTTTGCGGCATTTTGCCTTCCTGTTTTTGCTCACCCAGAAACGCTGGTGAAAGTAA
AAGATGCTGAAGATCAGTTGGGTGCACGAGTGGGTTACATCGAACTGGATCTCAACAGCGGTAAGATCCT
TGAGAGTTTTCGCCCCGAAGAACGTTTTCCAATGATGAGCACTTTTAAAGTTCTGCTATGTGGCGCGGTA
TTATCCCGTATTGACGCCGGGCAAGAGCAACTCGGTCGCCGCATACACTATTCTCAGAATGACTTGGTTG
AGTACTCACCAGTCACAGAAAAGCATCTTACGGATGGCATGACAGTAAGAGAATTATGCAGTGCTGCCAT
AACCATGAGTGATAACACTGCGGCCAACTTACTTCTGACAACGATCGGAGGACCGAAGGAGCTAACCGCT
TTTTTGCACAACATGGGGGATCATGTAACTCGCCTTGATCGTTGGGAACCGGAGCTGAATGAAGCCATAC
CAAACGACGAGCGTGACACCACGATGCCTGTAGCAATGGCAACAACGTTGCGCAAACTATTAACTGGCGA
ACTACTTACTCTAGCTTCCCGGCAACAATTAATAGACTGGATGGAGGCGGATAAAGTTGCAGGACCACTT
CTGCGCTCGGCCCTTCCGGCTGGCTGGTTTATTGCTGATAAATCTGGAGCCGGTGAGCGTGGGTCTCGCG
GTATCATTGCAGCACTGGGGCCAGATGGTAAGCCCTCCCGTATCGTAGTTATCTACACGACGGGGAGTCA
GGCAACTATGGATGAACGAAATAGACAGATCGCTGAGATAGGTGCCTCACTGATTAAGCATTGGTAACTG
TCAGACCAAGTTTACTCATATATACTTTAGATTGATTTAAAACTTCATTTTTAATTTAAAAGGATCTAGG
TGAAGATCCTTTTTGATAATCTCATGACCAAAATCCCTTAACGTGAGTTTTCGTTCCACTGAGCGTCAGA
CCCCGTAGAAAAGATCAAAGGATCTTCTTGAGATCCTTTTTTTCTGCGCGTAATCTGCTGCTTGCAAACA
AAAAAACCACCGCTACCAGCGGTGGTTTGTTTGCCGGATCAAGAGCTACCAACTCTTTTTCCGAAGGTAA
CTGGCTTCAGCAGAGCGCAGATACCAAATACTGTTCTTCTAGTGTAGCCGTAGTTAGGCCACCACTTCAA
GAACTCTGTAGCACCGCCTACATACCTCGCTCTGCTAATCCTGTTACCAGTGGCTGCTGCCAGTGGCGAT
AAGTCGTGTCTTACCGGGTTGGACTCAAGACGATAGTTACCGGATAAGGCGCAGCGGTCGGGCTGAACGG
GGGGTTCGTGCACACAGCCCAGCTTGGAGCGAACGACCTACACCGAACTGAGATACCTACAGCGTGAGCT
ATGAGAAAGCGCCACGCTTCCCGAAGGGAGAAAGGCGGACAGGTATCCGGTAAGCGGCAGGGTCGGAACA
GGAGAGCGCACGAGGGAGCTTCCAGGGGGAAACGCCTGGTATCTTTATAGTCCTGTCGGGTTTCGCCACC
TCTGACTTGAGCGTCGATTTTTGTGATGCTCGTCAGGGGGGCGGAGCCTATGGAAAAACGCCAGCAACGC
GGCCTTTTTACGGTTCCTGGCCTTTTGCTGGCCTTTTGCTCACATGTTCTTTCCTGCGTTATCCCCTGAT
TCTGTGGATAACCGTATTACCGCCTTTGAGTGAGCTGATACCGCTCGCCGCAGCCGAACGACCGAGCGCA
GCGAGTCAGTGAGCGAGGAAGCGGAAGAGCGCCCAATACGCAAACCGCCTCTCCCCGCGCGTTGGCCGAT
TCATTAATGCAG
