>Addgene plasmid #74234 | pNCS-mRuby3 | addgene partial sequence | sequence record 160396 | T7 5'-TAATACGACTCACTATAGGG-3'
TATTCTTGACACCTGATGCGATGAATGATATAATAGGAAAGTACTGTTTTGTTTAACTTTAAGAAGGAGA
TATACATATGCGGGGTTCTCATCATCATCATCATCATGGTATGGCTAGCATGACTGGTGGACAGCAAATG
GGTCGGGATCTGTACGACGATGACGATAAGGATCCGATGGTGTCTAAGGGCGAAGAGCTGATCAAGGAAA
ATATGCGTATGAAGGTGGTCATGGAAGGTTCGGTCAACGGCCACCAATTCAAATGCACAGGTGAAGGAGA
AGGCAGACCGTACGAGGGAACTCAAACCATGAGGATCAAAGTCATCGAGGGAGGACCCCTGCCATTTGCC
TTTGACATTCTTGCCACGTCGTTCATGTATGGCAGCCGTACTTTTATCAAGTACCCGGCCGACATCCCTG
ATTTCTTTAAACAGTCCTTTCCTGAGGGTTTTACTTGGGAAAGAGTTACGAGATACGAAGATGGTGGAGT
CGTCACCGTCACGCAGGACACCAGCCTTGAGGATGGCGAGCTCGTCTACAACGTCAAGGTCAGAGGGGTA
AACTTTCCCTCCAATGGTCCCGTGATGCAGAAGAAGACCAAGGGTTGGGAGCCTAATACAGAGATGATGT
ATCCAGCAGATGGTGGTCTGAGAGGATACACTGACATCGCACTGAAAGTTGATGGTGGTGGCCATCTGCA
CTGCAACTTCGTGACAACTTACAGGTCAAAAAAGACCGTCGGGAACATCAAGATGCCCGGTGTCCATGCC
GTTGATCACCGCCTGGAAAGGATCGAGGAGAGTGACAATGAAACCTACGTAGTGCAACGCGAAGTGGCAG
TTGCCAAATACAGCAACCTTGGTGGTGGCATGGACGAGCTGTACAAGTAATGAATTCGAAGCTTGATCCG
GCTGCTAACAA
