>Addgene plasmid #74234 | pNCS-mRuby3 | addgene partial sequence | sequence record 160397 | T7term 5'-GCTAGTTATTGCTCAGCGG-3'
TAGCAGCCGGATCAAGCTTCGAATTCATTACTTGTACAGCTCGTCCATGCCACCACCAAGGTTGCTGTAT
TTGGCAACTGCCACTTCGCGTTGCACTACGTAGGTTTCATTGTCACTCTCCTCGATCCTTTCCAGGCGGT
GATCAACGGCATGGACACCGGGCATCTTGATGTTCCCGACGGTCTTTTTTGACCTGTAAGTTGTCACGAA
GTTGCAGTGCAGATGGCCACCACCATCAACTTTCAGTGCGATGTCAGTGTATCCTCTCAGACCACCATCT
GCTGGATACATCATCTCTGTATTAGGCTCCCAACCCTTGGTCTTCTTCTGCATCACGGGACCATTGGAGG
GAAAGTTTACCCCTCTGACCTTGACGTTGTAGACGAGCTCGCCATCCTCAAGGCTGGTGTCCTGCGTGAC
GGTGACGACTCCACCATCTTCGTATCTCGTAACTCTTTCCCAAGTAAAACCCTCAGGAAAGGACTGTTTA
AAGAAATCAGGGATGTCGGCCGGGTACTTGATAAAAGTACGGCTGCCATACATGAACGACGTGGCAAGAA
TGTCAAAGGCAAATGGCAGGGGTCCTCCCTCGATGACTTTGATCCTCATGGTTTGAGTTCCCTCGTACGG
TCTGCCTTCTCCTTCACCTGTGCATTTGAATTGGTGGCCGTTGACCGAACCTTCCATGACCACCTTCATA
CGCATATTTTCCTTGATCAGCTCTTCGCCCTTAGACACCATCGGATCCTTATCGTCATCGTCGTACAGAT
CCCGACCCATTTGCTGTCCACCAGTCATGCTAGCCATACCATGATGATGATGATGATGAGAACCCCGCAT
ATGTATATCTCCTTCTTAAAGTTA
